Addgene plasmid #73085: pMB71
Purpose: Expresses C. elegans optimized BirA under control of the intestinal elt-2 promoter
Depositing lab: Mike Boxem. Depositing organization: Utrecht University. Publication: A tissue-specific protein purification approach in Caenorhabditis elegans identifies novel interaction partners of DLG-1/Discs large. Waaijers S, Munoz J, Berends C, Ramalho JJ, Goerdayal SS, Low TY, Zoumaro-Djayoon AD, Hoffmann M, Koorman T, Tas RP, Harterink M, Seelk S, Kerver J, Hoogenraad CC, Bossinger O, Tursun B, van den Heuvel S, Heck AJ, Boxem M. BMC Biol. 2016 Aug 9;14:66. doi: 10.1186/s12915-016-0286-x. PubMed 27506200.
Backbone
  Vector backbone: pBluescript
  Total vector size (bp): 7993
  Vector type: Worm Expression
Growth in bacteria
  Bacterial resistance: Ampicillin, 100 μg/mL
  Growth temperature: 37°C
  Growth strain: DH5alpha
  Copy number: High Copy
Gene/Insert
  Gene/Insert name: BirA
Resource information
  A portion of this plasmid was derived from a plasmid made by: C. elegans optimized BirA received from B. Tursun
Terms and licenses: Academic/Nonprofit Terms; Industry Terms: Not Available to Industry
How to cite: pMB71 was a gift from Mike Boxem (Addgene plasmid # 73085 ; http://n2t.net/addgene:73085 ; RRID:Addgene_73085)
