[The description below was written by a language model from this plasmid's Addgene catalogue record and pLannotate feature annotations shown in this document.]
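Description:
pMB71 is a 7,993 bp worm expression plasmid built on a pBluescript backbone and designed to produce the E. coli biotin ligase BirA in the intestine of Caenorhabditis elegans. It is propagated in E. coli as a high-copy plasmid through a ColE1/pUC-type origin and selected with ampicillin via the bla (AmpR) gene and its promoter. The annotation also picks up typical cloning-vector remnants, including the lac promoter, lac operator and CAP binding site, a partial T7 promoter, and short fragments matching lacI, rop and the pBR322 bom region. None of these appears to play a role in the worm payload.

The insert is a BirA coding sequence codon-optimized for C. elegans, which the record says came from another laboratory. Immediately upstream of it on the same strand, the feature table shows two short fragments matching Myc epitope repeats, suggesting that the enzyme carries an N-terminal Myc tag for detection, although the catalogue fields do not mention a tag. According to the stated purpose, expression is driven by the intestine-specific elt-2 promoter. This promoter is not annotated in the automated feature list, but the large unannotated region preceding the tag and BirA sequence is where it would be expected. No 3' UTR is annotated or named either.

BirA covalently attaches biotin to a specific acceptor peptide, so restricting the ligase to one tissue allows only the acceptor-tagged proteins in that tissue to be biotinylated and captured on streptavidin. The associated publication describes such a tissue-specific protein purification approach in C. elegans, used to identify interaction partners of DLG-1/Discs large.
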