Features (pLannotate 1.2.2; 13 found; start..end, strand, type, name):
   3664..3681    -  promoter       T7 promoter (fragment): promoter for bacteriophage T7 RNA polymerase
   3693..3720    +  CDS            3xMyc (fragment): 3 tandem Myc epitope tags
   3731..3753    +  CDS            3xMyc (fragment): 3 tandem Myc epitope tags
   3761..4927    +  CDS            birA: BIRA_ECOLI - Also known as bioR, dhbB. Experimental evidence at protein level: Swiss-Prot protein existence level 1. Acts both as a biotin--[acetyl-CoA-carboxylase] ligase and a biotin-operon repressor. In the presence of ATP, BirA activates biotin to form the BirA-biotinyl-5'-adenylate (BirA-bio-5'-AMP or holoBirA) complex. HoloBirA can either transfer the biotinyl moiety to the biotin carboxyl carrier protein (BCCP) subunit of acetyl-CoA carboxylase, or bind to the biotin operator site and inhibit transcription of the operon. From Escherichia coli (strain K12).
   5404..5439    +  CDS            rop (fragment): Rop protein, which maintains plasmids at low copy number; rop
   5541..5640    +  misc_feature   bom (fragment): basis of mobility region from pBR322
   5738..5842    +  promoter       AmpR promoter: bla
   5843..6703    +  CDS            AmpR: β-lactamase; bla; confers resistance to ampicillin, carbenicillin, and related antibiotics
   6874..7462    +  rep_origin     ori: high-copy-number ColE1/pMB1/pBR322/pUC origin of replication
   7645..7737    +  CDS            lacI (fragment): lac repressor; lacI; The lac repressor binds to the lac operator to inhibit transcription in E. coli. This inhibition can be relieved by adding lactose or isopropyl-β-D-thiogalactopyranoside (IPTG).
   7750..7771    +  protein_bind   CAP binding site: CAP binding activates transcription in the presence of cAMP. E. coli catabolite activator protein
   7786..7816    +  promoter       lac promoter: promoter for the E. coli lac operon
   7824..7840    +  protein_bind   lac operator: The lac repressor binds to the lac operator to inhibit transcription in E. coli. This inhibition can be relieved by adding lactose or isopropyl-β-D-thiogalactopyranoside (IPTG). lac repressor encoded by lacI
>Addgene plasmid #73085 | pMB71 | depositor full sequence | sequence record 134436 | pMB71 sequence 7993 bps
AAGCTTGGGCTGCAGTAATTTCGAAATGTATGAACTCCAATTCTTGATAACCAATTCCTGACTCTGTAAC
TATTATTATTATAATCCTATTACCCACCTTTTTTCCCATTCTGCTCTTAGTTCTCCCCCAACCCGTACAT
TTTCTCAACTAATGAAGACAATGAGAAAGTGAGAGAGAATAAGACGAACTGAAAAGAATGTGTAAACAGT
TTATTGCCTCTCGATTGTACCATCTAGTGTCTTGTCGTGTGCATAACTACTGATAACAGATCGAATGTGA
AAGACCCAATAAATGCTTGGAAAGTATCAAATATGTTTAGAAATAGTATTTAGAGACTTATGTGGGACGA
AAAAACAGGAGCATTAAGAATACAGTTGCAAACATTCATCAAGTTATAATCTAATAATATAAATCCAAAA
ATGTTAATGATAAAAAATGATGATCAAAGTAGGAAATTAGTGGCGAGAAAACAATAAATCATCAGAAAAT
GACTGATCTTGAGTAGAGTGCTTTTTTTGTAGATTTCTGATTCTAAAACTGAAAAAAAAACTAAAAATGC
TCGATGAGTCATACTAATTGAAAAATAATCAGATTGAAAACGTTAAAAATGTACTTGCTAACATACTTCC
ATGGTTATTTTTGAACACAAATAAAGTTATATACATCTTTACCGGCACCAGAAGAAATCACCGCTAACCA
ATGTTCAGTTTTTACCTGAATATCCCTGAAAGTACAAAAAAATCAATGTTCAATCAAGTTTTTGCATGCC
TTCGTGTGATGGCTCGCACCAAGTATTCTGACAGTTATAAAATGTTTCCTGTGATCATGAATTTGAAAAA
AAAAGAACTGATGGGAAAATGTGATATTCATAAATGAAATGTTTAATAAACAAAAAAGAACCGTCATCAC
AAATCTACTCTGAAACGTTCACAGTTCCTAATTGACCAATTCAGAATTTTTTGTACTGACTTAATAAATA
TAAATTTACAGTTTTAAGAAACATAAATTGAATTATATAAATAAAAAAAAAAAAACTAAAATGAAGACGT
GATGGAATGTTTCACGTATTAAAAAAGCTCTCGGACCGTTTGACATCCAGAAATTATGTGAAAGTGATTT
TCTAACCCTTTGACGTCAAAAAAGTTTTTCTTTTTTGAAAGATACGCTGTTTAGAAATACTTATACAGCT
GATTTTAGAATCTCCAAAAAACCTTCAATTACTTAACAAACTTTCTAAATAAAGAATTTTGATTTTGATT
TTCTTTGAACTTCAAACCCCCCGTTAAAAAACCAAATTAAAAAAAAGATACCAGATTAATTTTAAAGTGA
AAAATATAAATTTATTCCCGACTGTTAAAAACGGTTTATAAACGGAGTCACAACACTCATATACAACTAT
CGACACCAAATAAATAACTTCGAAAGCTAATTGTGTCATTTCGGATATAGAGAGTAGTGTGAGCAGATGT
GTTTTTGCAGAACTAAATTGATGACACTATTATGGAATATAATGACCAAATGTTAAATGTGTTAAGGTTT
GATATCAAAACCTGTATTTTCTTTTTATACAGAATTGATAATGTTATCTTCAATTGATTTCTACTTCTGA
GCTACGGCGATACGAGGACGCATTCTCAACGATAATGTTGCCATTTTGTCCTGATAATTTTTTTACTGAT
TGTTTCAGAACACCCATAGTTTTTCTCTATTAAACGTTCATCCTTGACTTCCCCGAGTTTGCTGGCTGAA
TAGGAAATTTGAAGACAAAAAGGAAAGAATCGGCTCAAACGTCATGCAACTGATAAGGCGACCGTACTTC
ATTTCAAAAGAAGCTCACTTACTGAGCGCAAACATTGAGAAATGAGAGCAAAAGAAGTGGTTTTACAACA
TGCTAATGTTTTTAGACCTTGTACCCAATAATATTACTGTAGTATACAGTTCGGAGAGCATATGGTTGAA
ATCTTGAAATACCAATTTATCACTAGTTTGATTGTGTTATCGATGTATAAAGATATATTTTATCATTTTT
GATTATTATCTGATATTGTGGGGTGTGAAGTAATATTATGTGCGTGTGTGGCTGATTATCGAAAAAAACT
GAAAATTATCAATTTTTCTACAGGTTATCTTTTTTTGTTTTATTTTTCATTATTGTATTCTTCATACTCC
TTATCCTGCCCGAATCACAAAAGTTCCAGACAACTTGAAGGTCGCATCACGTTTTGTTTATAAGAATGTT
GAACTGGTCAGCTTTGGAGACAGAACTGTCCTCCAAATGTTGAATATGTTTCCGTAAAACACACTGTGTA
ACAAAAAGCGTACCCTTTGATCCGGTATTCTTGAAAAAAAACATAGAAGGGCGTACTTTTCATATCTCAC
AAATATGCGTTTTTTATTTTATAATAATATCATTTATTGATAATTATATGTATTTGTATGTTTTCTTGTC
TTTAAAATTATGGTGTGACATCACAGTTTAAAAATTATATGAAAACTAATGAGTGAAAAGTTAAAAATGT
ATAGTTTGCCGTATTTTCTCCATTAGTATTGTATTCAAAACTTATTTCCAATTGGTGAGCACTATAAACT
TTGTAGGGTAATTGAGGTTCAATACTAATTTTTGAATATCTAGCTTTTGACAAATTATTCAAGTTTTGAC
AATGATGCCTTATCAAATTAAAAAAAATTACCATAAATTCTTGAAAGCTTTTGATTTTGTTTCACTCTGT
GAAGGATAGTAATTTATCAACATTTTAACTAGATACATCTGTTCTGGCAATAAATTAAAGCAAGACTATT
ACTATGTGCAGTATTAATAGCTGCATTGCAACTTGTTTGAAAGTTTCAGTGAAAACGCAAAAACTCAATT
TAATTTTCAAGTTTGTTTGCAAAATTGGATATATGTATCCATCAAAAGTCTGATCGCCTGTTTTATCTAC
TTATTGTCTCCTCAGTTGATTTTTTTGTAGTTATTATAAACGCTACTTTGAAACCAATATTTTCTTCCTC
ATTCCACTTTTTTCAATTACCAACTACCGTACATGCAATGATGGGCGGACCCGAGTCCCATGTTTGGCTG
GAAGTGGGTGGTTGTCTGCGTATATGAGCGACAGAGGTCGGGGCTGAAACTGATAAGAATAGTCGACACT
AACGCCATAATCGCTAGCCAGCCATCATGCACACCGAGCTCGGTGTGCACACCATCTTTCTTTTCAAACC
AATACGCTTTGTGCCTTCATTGACAATTTTCTTTTTGATAAAATCAGCCTATCTATACTTCCCAATCATT
TTTAGTCTTATCGTTGAACAGCTATCGAGGTGCCACTGTTTTCACTGATATCTTCTAAGTTACTATGGCA
TTAACATCTTTGTGTTCTTATTTTATGGGTTATTTTAATTAATTTTTGCAGTTAATTTTTGGAATGAGCA
AGAAAATGTTAATTGTAATATCTTCGTCTGAAAATTGTCTTCAAATAGTTTTAATTTTAAAGGCAGTATT
TAAGAAAATACACTTCTCGAAGCATTTTTGAATTTTTGAATTTTTAAACTGCTTGATGTTTTAGGTGCCA
CTGTTTTCATTGATAAGTTTTGATGTATAAATGCTTGATTTTCTTGGCATTCTAATAAAATAGAAACTAG
AAAATAGATTATAGCCCGGGTGCCCTATAGTGAGTCGTATTGGTACCAAAAATGGAGCAGAAGCTCATCT
CTGAGGAAGACCTCGGAGGAGAGCAGAAACTCATCTCTGAAGAGGACCTCATGAAGGATAATACTGTTCC
ATTGAAGTTGATTGCTTTGCTTGCAAATGGAGAATTTCATTCTGGAGAACAACTTGGAGAGACGTTGGGA
ATGTCGCGTGCTGCAATTAACAAGCATATTCAAACAGTAAGTTTAAACAGTTCGGTACTAACTAACCATA
CATATTTAAATTTTCAGTTGAGAGACTGGGGAGTTGACGTTTTTACGGTTCCAGGAAAGGGATATTCGCT
TCCAGAGCCAATTCAGCTCTTGAATGCAAAGCAAATTTTGGGACAGCTTGATGGTGGTAGTGTTGCAGTA
CTTCCGGTTATAGATAGTACAAATCAGTACTTGCTTGATCGAATAGGAGAATTGAAATCAGGAGATGCTT
GCATCGCTGAGTATCAGCAGGCTGGACGAGGACGAAGAGGACGTAAGTGGTTCTGTAAGTTTAAACATAT
ATATACTAACTAACCCTGATTATTTAAATTTTCAGCGCCTTTCGGAGCCAATCTCTATTTGAGTATGTTC
TGGCGTCTTGAACAAGGTCCGGCCGCTGCTATCGGACTTTCATTGGTTATTGGAATTGTGATGGCAGAAG
TTCTCCGAAAACTTGGTGCAGATAAGGTGAGAGTCAAGTGGCCTAACGATCTTTATCTTCAAGATAGAAA
ATTGGCCGGAATATTGGTAAGTTTAAACATATATATACTAACTAACCCTGATTATTTAAATTTTCAGGTT
GAGCTTACTGGAAAGACGGGAGATGCTGCTCAAATTGTGATTGGAGCTGGTATCAATATGGCAATGAGAA
GAGTAGAAGAGTCTGTTGTTAATCAAGGTTGGATCACACTTCAAGAGGCAGGAATCAACCTTGATAGAAA
TACGTTGGCCGCCATGCTTATCCGAGAATTGCGAGCTGCACTCGAACTCTTCGAACAAGAAGGTCTTGTA
AGTTTAAACATATATATACTAACTAACCCTGATTATTTAAATTTTCAGGCCCCTTACCTCAGTAGATGGG
AGAAACTTGACAATTTTATCAATCGACCAGTGAAGTTGATAATTGGAGATAAGGAAATTTTTGGTATCAG
TCGAGGAATTGATAAGCAAGGAGCTCTTCTCCTTGAGCAAGATGGAATCATTAAACCATGGATGGGTGGA
GAGATTTCTTTGCGATCTGCTGAAAAGTAAGAATTCGCTAGCCGGCCATACAAGTAATCCGGATGATCGA
CGCCAACGTCGTTGAATTTTCAAATTTTAAATACTGAATATTTGTTTTTTTTCCTATTATTTATTTATTC
TCTTTGTGTTTTTTTTCTTGCTTTCTAAAAAATTAATTCAATCCAAATCTAAACATTTTTTTTTCTCTTT
CCGTCTCCCAATTCGTATTCCGCTCCTCTCATCTGAACACAATGTGCAAGTTTATTTATCTTCTCGCTTT
CATTTCATTAGGACGTGGGGGGAATTGGTGGAAGGGGGAAACACACAAAAGGATGATGGAAATGAAATAA
GGACACACAATATGCAACAACATTCAATTCAGAAATATGGAGGAAGGTTTAAAAGAAAACATAAAAATAT
ATAGAGGAGGAAGGAAAACTAGTAAAAAATAAGCAAAGAAATTAGGCGAACGATGAGAATTGTCCTCGCT
TGGGCCCTTTCGTCTCGCGCGTTTCGGTGATGACGGTGAAAACCTCTGACACATGCAGCTCCCGGAGACG
GTCACAGCTTGTCTGTAAGCGGATGCCGGGAGCAGACAAGCCCGTCAGGGCGCGTCAGCGGGTGTTGGCG
GGTGTCGGGGCTGGCTTAACTATGCGGCATCAGAGCAGATTGTACTGAGAGTGCACCATATGCGGTGTGA
AATACCGCACAGATGCGTAAGGAGAAAATACCGCATCAGGCGGCCTTAAGGGCCTCGTGATACGCCTATT
TTTATAGGTTAATGTCATGATAATAATGGTTTCTTAGACGTCAGGTGGCACTTTTCGGGGAAATGTGCGC
GGAACCCCTATTTGTTTATTTTTCTAAATACATTCAAATATGTATCCGCTCATGAGACAATAACCCTGAT
AAATGCTTCAATAATATTGAAAAAGGAAGAGTATGAGTATTCAACATTTCCGTGTCGCCCTTATTCCCTT
TTTTGCGGCATTTTGCCTTCCTGTTTTTGCTCACCCAGAAACGCTGGTGAAAGTAAAAGATGCTGAAGAT
CAGTTGGGTGCACGAGTGGGTTACATCGAACTGGATCTCAACAGCGGTAAGATCCTTGAGAGTTTTCGCC
CCGAAGAACGTTTTCCAATGATGAGCACTTTTAAAGTTCTGCTATGTGGCGCGGTATTATCCCGTATTGA
CGCCGGGCAAGAGCAACTCGGTCGCCGCATACACTATTCTCAGAATGACTTGGTTGAGTACTCACCAGTC
ACAGAAAAGCATCTTACGGATGGCATGACAGTAAGAGAATTATGCAGTGCTGCCATAACCATGAGTGATA
ACACTGCGGCCAACTTACTTCTGACAACGATCGGAGGACCGAAGGAGCTAACCGCTTTTTTGCACAACAT
GGGGGATCATGTAACTCGCCTTGATCGTTGGGAACCGGAGCTGAATGAAGCCATACCAAACGACGAGCGT
GACACCACGATGCCTGTAGCAATGGCAACAACGTTGCGCAAACTATTAACTGGCGAACTACTTACTCTAG
CTTCCCGGCAACAATTAATAGACTGGATGGAGGCGGATAAAGTTGCAGGACCACTTCTGCGCTCGGCCCT
TCCGGCTGGCTGGTTTATTGCTGATAAATCTGGAGCCGGTGAGCGTGGGTCTCGCGGTATCATTGCAGCA
CTGGGGCCAGATGGTAAGCCCTCCCGTATCGTAGTTATCTACACGACGGGGAGTCAGGCAACTATGGATG
AACGAAATAGACAGATCGCTGAGATAGGTGCCTCACTGATTAAGCATTGGTAACTGTCAGACCAAGTTTA
CTCATATATACTTTAGATTGATTTAAAACTTCATTTTTAATTTAAAAGGATCTAGGTGAAGATCCTTTTT
GATAATCTCATGACCAAAATCCCTTAACGTGAGTTTTCGTTCCACTGAGCGTCAGACCCCGTAGAAAAGA
TCAAAGGATCTTCTTGAGATCCTTTTTTTCTGCGCGTAATCTGCTGCTTGCAAACAAAAAAACCACCGCT
ACCAGCGGTGGTTTGTTTGCCGGATCAAGAGCTACCAACTCTTTTTCCGAAGGTAACTGGCTTCAGCAGA
GCGCAGATACCAAATACTGTCCTTCTAGTGTAGCCGTAGTTAGGCCACCACTTCAAGAACTCTGTAGCAC
CGCCTACATACCTCGCTCTGCTAATCCTGTTACCAGTGGCTGCTGCCAGTGGCGATAAGTCGTGTCTTAC
CGGGTTGGACTCAAGACGATAGTTACCGGATAAGGCGCAGCGGTCGGGCTGAACGGGGGGTTCGTGCACA
CAGCCCAGCTTGGAGCGAACGACCTACACCGAACTGAGATACCTACAGCGTGAGCATTGAGAAAGCGCCA
CGCTTCCCGAAGGGAGAAAGGCGGACAGGTATCCGGTAAGCGGCAGGGTCGGAACAGGAGAGCGCACGAG
GGAGCTTCCAGGGGGAAACGCCTGGTATCTTTATAGTCCTGTCGGGTTTCGCCACCTCTGACTTGAGCGT
CGATTTTTGTGATGCTCGTCAGGGGGGCGGAGCCTATGGAAAAACGCCAGCAACGCGGCCTTTTTACGGT
TCCTGGCCTTTTGCTGGCCTTTTGCTCACATGTTCTTTCCTGCGTTATCCCCTGATTCTGTGGATAACCG
TATTACCGCCTTTGAGTGAGCTGATACCGCTCGCCGCAGCCGAACGACCGAGCGCAGCGAGTCAGTGAGC
GAGGAAGCGGAAGAGCGCCCAATACGCAAACCGCCTCTCCCCGCGCGTTGGCCGATTCATTAATGCAGCT
GGCACGACAGGTTTCCCGACTGGAAAGCGGGCAGTGAGCGCAACGCAATTAATGTGAGTTAGCTCACTCA
TTAGGCACCCCAGGCTTTACACTTTATGCTTCCGGCTCGTATGTTGTGTGGAATTGTGAGCGGATAACAA
TTTCACACAGGAAACAGCTATGACCATGATTACGCCAAGCTGTAAGTTTAAACATGATCTTACTAACTAA
CTATTCTCATTTAAATTTTCAGAGCTTAAAAATGGCTGAAATCACTCACAACGATGGATACGCTAACAAC
TTGGAAATGAAAT
