>Addgene plasmid #73085 | pMB71 | addgene partial sequence | sequence record 136543 | M13-Rev 5'-CAGGAAACAGCTATGACC-3'
CTTACTAACTAACTATTCTCATTTAAATTTTCAGAGCTTAAAAATGGCTGAAATCACTCACAACGATGGA
TACGCTAACAACTTGGAAATGAAATAAGCTTGGGCTGCAGTAATTTCGAAATGTATGAACTCCAATTCTT
GATAACCAATTCCTGACTCTGTAACTATTATTATTATAATCCTATTACCCACCTTTTTTCCCATTCTGCT
CTTAGTTCTCCCCCAACCCGTACATTTTCTCAACTAATGAAGACAATGAGAAAGTGAGAGAGAATAAGAC
GAACTGAAAAGAATGTGTAAACAGTTTATTGCCTCTCGATTGTACCATCTAGTGTCTTGTCGTGTGCATA
ACTACTGATAACAGATCGAATGTGAAAGACCCAATAAATGCTTGGAAAGTATCAAATATGTTTAGAAATA
GTATTTAGAGACTTATGTGGGACGAAAAAACAGGAGCATTAAGAATACAGTTGCAAACATTCATCAAGTT
ATAATCTAATAATATAAATCCAAAAATGTTAATGATAAAAAATGATGATCAAAGTAGGAAATTAGTGGCG
AGAAAACAATAAATCATCAGAAAATGACTGATCTTGAGTAGAGTGCTTTTTTTGTAGATTTCTGATTCTA
AAACTGAAAAAAAAACTAAAAATGCTCGATGAGTCATACTAATTGAAAAATAATCAGATTGAAAACGTTA
AAAATGTACTTGCTAACATACTTCCATGGTTATTTTTGAACACAAATAAAGTTATATACATCTTTACCGG
CACCAGAAGAAATCACCGCTAACCAATGTTCAGTTTTTACCTGAATATCCCTGAAAGTACAAAAAAATCA
ATGTTCAATCAAGTTTTTGCATGCCTTCGTGTGATGGCTCGCACCAAGTATTCTGACAGTTATAAAATGT
TTCCTGTGATCATGAATTTGAAAA
