>Addgene plasmid #73085 | pMB71 | addgene partial sequence | sequence record 137140 | pHZ081-F 5'-CCAAGCGAGGACAATTCT-3'
AGTTTTCCTTCCTCCTCTATATATTTTTATGTTTTCTTTTAAACCTTCCTCCATATTTCTGAATTGAATG
TTGTTGCATATTGTGTGTCCTTATTTCATTTCCATCATCCTTTTGTGTGTTTCCCCCTTCCACCAATTCC
CCCCACGTCCTAATGAAATGAAAGCGAGAAGATAAATAAACTTGCACATTGTGTTCAGATGAGAGGAGCG
GAATACGAATTGGGAGACGGAAAGAGAAAAAAAAATGTTTAGATTTGGATTGAATTAATTTTTTAGAAAG
CAAGAAAAAAAACACAAAGAGAATAAATAAATAATAGGAAAAAAAACAAATATTCAGTATTTAAAATTTG
AAAATTCAACGACGTTGGCGTCGATCATCCGGATTACTTGTATGGCCGGCTAGCGAATTCTTACTTTTCA
GCAGATCGCAAAGAAATCTCTCCACCCATCCATGGTTTAATGATTCCATCTTGCTCAAGGAGAAGAGCTC
CTTGCTTATCAATTCCTCGACTGATACCAAAAATTTCCTTATCTCCAATTATCAACTTCACTGGTCGATT
GATAAAATTGTCAAGTTTCTCCCATCTACTGAGGTAAGGGGCCTGAAAATTTAAATAATCAGGGTTAGTT
AGTATATATATGTTTAAACTTACAAGACCTTCTTGTTCGAAGAGTTCGAGTGCAGCTCGCAATTCTCGGA
TAAGCATGGCGGCCAACGTATTTCTATCAAGGTTGATTCCTGCCTCTTGAAGTGTGATCCAACCTTGATT
AACAACAGACTCTTCTACTCTTCTCATTGCCATATTGATACCAGCTCCAATCACAATTTGAGCAGCATCT
CCCGTCTTTCCAGTAAGCTCAACCTGAAAATTTAAATAATCAGGGTTAGTTAGTATATATATGTTTAAAC
T
